>Addgene plasmid #177316 | pAAV mGAD65(delE1) GFP WPRE SV40pA | addgene full sequence | sequence record 483392 | Addgene NGS Result
TCGCCTTCGCCCTCAGACGAGTCGGATCTCCCTTTGGGCCGCCTCCCCGCATCGATGCCGTATACGGTAC
CACTTGTTTATTGCAGCTTATAATGGTTACAAATAAAGCAATAGCATCACAAATTTCACAAATAAAGCAT
TTTTTTCACTGCATTCTAGTTGTGGTTTGTCCAAACTCATCAATGTATCTTATCATGTCTGTCGACCCCC
AACGCGTTGGAGCTCTAGAGCATGGCTACGTAGATAAGTAGCATGGCGGGTTAATCATTAACTACAAGGA
ACCCCTAGTGATGGAGTTGGCCACTCCCTCTCTGCGCGCTCGCTCGCTCACTGAGGCCGGGCGACCAAAG
GTCGCCCGACGCCCGGGCTTTGCCCGGGCGGCCTCAGTGAGCGAGCGAGCGCGCAGCTGGCGTAATAGCG
AAGAGGCCCGCACCGATCGCCCTTCCCAACAGTTGCGCAGCCTGAATGGCGAATGGCGATTCC
[38 nt withheld, positions 484-521]
C
[378 nt withheld, positions 523-900]
C
[91 nt withheld, positions 902-992]
A
[49 nt withheld, positions 994-1042]
CCTTTGACGTTGGAGTCCACGTTCTTT
[37 nt withheld, positions 1070-1106]
ACCCTATCTCGGTCTATTCTTTTGATTTATAAGGGATTTTGCCGATTTCGGCCTATTGGTTAAAAAATGA
GCTGATTTAACAAAAATTTAACGCGAATTTTAACAAAATATTAACGCTTACAATTTAAATATTTGCTTAT
ACAATCT
[100 nt withheld, positions 1254-1353]
CTCAGGCAATGACCTGATAGCCTTTGTAG
[69 nt withheld, positions 1383-1451]
T
[44 nt withheld, positions 1453-1496]
ACCTACACATTACTCA
[44 nt withheld, positions 1513-1556]
TTGCGTTGAAATAAAGGCTTCTCCC
[83 nt withheld, positions 1582-1664]
TTCTTTGCCTTGCCTGTATGATTTATTGGATGTTGGAATCGCCTGATGCGGTATTTTCTCCTTACGCATC
TGTGCGGTATTTCACACCGCATATGGTGCACTCTCAGTACAATCTGCTCTGATGCCGCATAGTTAAGCCA
GCCCCGACACCCGCCAACACCCGCTGACGCGCCCTGACGGGCTTGTCTGCTCCCGGCATCCGCTTACAGA
CAAGCTGTGACCGTCTCCGGGAGCTGCATGTGTCAGAGGTTTTCACCGTCATCACCGAAACGCGCGAGAC
GAAAGGGCCTCGTGATACGCCTATTTTTATAGGTTAATGTCATGATAATAATGGTTTCTTAGACGTCAGG
TGGCACTTTTCGGGGAAATGTGCGCGGAACCCCTATTTGTTTATTTTTCTAAATACATTCAAATATGTAT
CCGCTCATGAGACAATAACCCTGATAAATGCTTCAATAATATTGAAAAAGGAAGAGTATGAGTATTCAAC
ATTTCCGTGTCGCCCTTATTCCCTTTTTTGCGGCATTTTGCCTTCCTGTTTTTGCTCACCCAGAAACGCT
GGTGAAAGTAAAAGATGCTGAAGATCAGTTGGGTGCACGAGTGGGTTACATCGAACTGGATCTCAACAGC
GGTAAGATCCTTGAGAGTTTTCGCCCCGAAGAACGTTTTCCAATGATGAGCACTTTTAAAGTTCTGCTAT
GTGGCGCGGTATTATCCCGTATTGACGCCGGGCAAGAGCAACTCGGTCGCCGCATACACTATTCTCAGAA
TGACTTGGTTGAGTACTCACCAGTCACAGAAAAGCATCTTACGGATGGCATGACAGTAAGAGAATTATGC
AGTGCTGCCATAACCATGAGTGATAACACTGCGGCCAACTTACTTCTGACAACGATCGGAGGACCGAAGG
AGCTAACCGCTTTTTTGCACAACATGGGGGATCATGTAACTCGCCTTGATCGTTGGGAACCGGAGCTGAA
TGAAGCCATACCAAACGACGAGCGTGACACCACGATGCCTGTAGCAATGGCAACAACGTTGCGCAAACTA
TTAACTGGCGAACTACTTACTCTAGCTTCCCGGCAACAATTAATAGACTGGATGGAGGCGGATAAAGTTG
CAGGACCACTTCTGCGCTCGGCCCTTCCGGCTGGCTGGTTTATTGCTGATAAATCTGGAGCCGGTGAGCG
TGGGTCTCGCGGTATCATTGCAGCACTGGGGCCAGATGGTAAGCCCTCCCGTATCGTAGTTATCTACACG
ACGGGGAGTCAGGCAACTATGGATGAACGAAATAGACAGATCGCTGAGATAGGTGCCTCACTGATTAAGC
ATTGGTAACTGTCAGACCAAGTTTACTCATATATACTTTAGATTGATTTAAAACTTCATTTTTAATTTAA
AAGGATCTAGGTGAAGATCCTTTTTGATAATCTCATGACCAAAATCCCTTAACGTGAGTTTTCGTTCCAC
TGAGCGTCAGACCCCGTAGAAAAGATCAAAGGATCTTCTTGAGATCCTTTTTTTCTGCGCGTAATCTGCT
GCTTGCAAACAAAAAAACCACCGCTACCAGCGGTGGTTTGTTTGCCGGATCAAGAGCTACCAACTCTTTT
TCCGAAGGTAACTGGCTTCAGCAGAGCGCAGATACCAAATACTGTTCTTCTAGTGTAGCCGTAGTTAGGC
CACCACTTCAAGAACTCTGTAGCACCGCCTACATACCTCGCTCTGCTAATCCTGTTACCAGTGGCTGCTG
CCAGTGGCGATAAGTCGTGTCTTACCGGGTTGGACTCAAGACGATAGTTACCGGATAAGGCGCAGCGGTC
GGGCTGAACGGGGGGTTCGTGCACACAGCCCAGCTTGGAGCGAACGACCTACACCGAACTGAGATACCTA
CAGCGTGAGCTATGAGAAAGCGCCACGCTTCCCGAAGGGAGAAAGGCGGACAGGTATCCGGTAAGCGGCA
GGGTCGGAACAGGAGAGCGCACGAGGGAGCTTCCAGGGGGAAACGCCTGGTATCTTTATAGTCCTGTCGG
GTTTCGCCACCTCTGACTTGAGCGTCGATTTTTGTGATGCTCGTCAGGGGGGCGGAGCCTATGGAAAAAC
GCCAGCAACGCGGCCTTTTTACGGTTCCTGGCCTTTTGCTGGCCTTTTGCTCACATGTTCTTTCCTGCGT
TATCCCCTGATTCTGTGGATAACCGTATTACCGCCTTTGAGTGAGCTGATACCGCTCGCCGCAGCCGAAC
GACCGAGCGCAGCGAGTCAGTGAGCGAGCGAGCGCGCAGAGAGGGAGTGGCCAACTCCATCACTAGGGGT
TCCTTGTAGTTAATGATTAACCCGCCATGCTACTTATCTACGTAGCCATGCTCTAGACTCGAGGCTTTGC
TTCCTGGGCACTACAGCCCCACCTGAAGCAGGTGCGTTAGGGAGGAGTTGGGCTCTGCAGCTTGCCAGAT
TTTAATTCTGGCTTCCAGCGGAGGACCCTGCACCCCACGGTCCTCGCAAGAGTGTCTGGGAAGGTTTATT
CGGTTGCTGAGTAGAGACGCAACAGACAGATCTACCTCAGCCCCTGCACCTTGGCTTGATAAGGCTGGAA
AAGGAAGATTGCAACGTCGTGGTTGTTTCCAAACCCTTTTTCTATCTAGCCTTTTTCAGTCTCTCAACAT
TTAAGCAGCAAAAGAACTCGAGAGAGAAAACTTGTACTAAATATCCTTCTTTGACCGGCCCTCTCCTCTC
CCCACTACGGGGATTTCTGGGTGGCTCACAGTGGACAAGGAATAGGTAATCCCACCAAACCTTGAGGTGG
GCTAAACTGGAGATTTTGGTATGGGTCTCCTACTGTAAAGAGAAAGCCTTCCGGGCTAACGGTATTCCTT
TCGCAGTCTACTGCCTCCTTTGTGAACTAATGACTGTAATTATTACCTCCCAGAGCTCTTTTGTTATCAA
CAACCCGGAGCCAGAGGGGGGTGGGGGATGGGCCCTTTGGGAAAAGGGAAAAAAATTTACAAAGCAAATT
GCTGTCTACGAAGGGTTGGTTTTTTAAAAAGACAAACCCAATTCCAGCCTGCATTCGAAGTGGGGAGTGG
CAAAATTTTTTTTCAAAGTATGATAAGATTTTAAAAATACTCAGAGCTGTGGGATTCAATTGCATTTCCA
CAGTATCGCTTTAAGTTACTATTTTTGACGAAGTAAAATTCAGATGTTGAAAATCTGTATCTCTTGTTTT
CATCCATTTCTTCCTTGGAAGGTGTGTGTGTGTGTGTGTGTGTGTGTGTGTGTGTGTGTGTGTGTGTGTT
TAAGAACCTTTTTTTTTATTTCCGACCACTCATCCATGGTAAAAAGCTTCAACCCCAGCCAGCTGGCTTG
AAGAGAATTATTTTGCAGGATTTAGTATGGATTTAAACAAAGACTCAGGCTCTCCAAGTCTTGTTGGCAA
GGCTGGGCGGAAGCGCCCTTTCCAGGAGCTGTTACCTCTGCCAGCTGAAGCCACCAGGCCTGGAGGACCC
TAAAGACTTACTAAGTTGAGGCCTAGGGTCAAGGTGACTGCCTTCCCTTAGAGACACGCCTTGGGTAGCA
CCTCAGCAGTGCCAATCTCACCGCCCTCCCCCTCCCCACCTCGGGCCACTCACCGGACCTCAGTGGGCAT
CCTCTAGCTAGATCCTCCCTGGCCCCCCTGGATTCTGGAAACCTTGGGAAGAAGATAAAGCTTTGTGGAG
AGAATGCACTTGGTCATCTGCAGTTATTCGAGGTCTCCGGATCCCTAACAAAATAAGTGATCCTGGTCAC
CAAGACTAAAGGTCCCAGGGTTTCTCCTCCGGCAACAGCTTTGGTGACTCATTTGAAAAACTCAAAGAAG
GAATAAAGGACTATGGAGAGCAGGGAAGCTGCAGTCCCTCGCTCGGAGAGAAGGAAAGGAGATCGGGAAC
GGTTTAAAGCAGCACTTTCCTGCAAGTCTTTCTTGAGCTCTCTGTAAGCCTGGAACTATGGGTTTAGTAT
AGGCAAGAGGAAACGGAAGCGGAGCCAGAGGGCCCCAAATCTTCCTCAAGGCGCCGTCCCTGCATTTAAG
AGCCTTTGGGAAAAGGGAAACAGAAAGGATTTTTTCATTCCTTTATTAGAAAACACAAACGAAACTACTT
CTTTCTGGGCTGGGAAATTGCCACTGTTGTGTTCCTAGGCACCTGCTGATGGCAAGAACTCCTCTTGGGA
AGGGACGAGGTCAGTGGGTTGAGTATCCCTGAAAAGATGGGAGTGCCTTTTCCTGGGATTTGGAAAAACT
GATTCGCTTACTTTGAGACTCCCTGAATCCTGTGTATGTGTCAGCTCTCACCCACTCCAAGAAGTTTCTG
TTCGTTTTATTTATTTAATTTTTCTCAGCCTGAGGTCCTCAGTGATAGATTCCAGCGTGGATTTTAATTG
CTTCAATCAGCAGCCTTTCTCTTCAGCCGTCAGTCAAAACCTGGACGATGGGTCTGGGGACCCAGGCATG
ACTGCACAGAAACCGTACGACCCCCACCCCCACCCCCCAGGCTGGCTCAGCTCAGCAGGCAGACATTAGG
CTCTGCTAAGGAGATGAAATGAGTTCGTTGGTGTGGAAGCGGTCCACCTTCCTCCCTCCTTGGTTCCTTC
CCCAAGCTTTGGAGCTCTTCCTGATTGAGGCCAGGTGGCCTGGGCTCTTGAGGTCACAGCGACCTCAGCA
CTGGTTTGGAGGAAGGCGGGCGCGAGAACCACTTTTGCTCGGCAGCAGCCAGAGACAGCCCTCAAACAAT
GAGCCAATCGATGCACACGTGAAATTGCCCTCGGCCACCATTCCAATCTTGCCAAGGTCTCCCTGTCCCT
GGGGTCACCTAGGCCAGCGTGCTGAGGGCTGTGGTAGCACCCTGGACAGCGCGTTCCGGCAGAAGCAGAC
CTGGAGGAATTCACCGGTCGCCACCATGGTGAGCAAGGGCGAGGAGCTGTTCACCGGGGTGGTGCCCATC
CTGGTCGAGCTGGACGGCGACGTAAACGGCCACAAGTTCAGCGTGTCCGGCGAGGGCGAGGGCGATGCCA
CCTACGGCAAGCTGACCCTGAAGTTCATCTGCACCACCGGCAAGCTGCCCGTGCCCTGGCCCACCCTCGT
GACCACCCTGACCTACGGCGTGCAGTGCTTCAGCCGCTACCCCGACCACATGAAGCAGCACGACTTCTTC
AAGTCCGCCATGCCCGAAGGCTACGTCCAGGAGCGCACCATCTTCTTCAAGGACGACGGCAACTACAAGA
CCCGCGCCGAGGTGAAGTTCGAGGGCGACACCCTGGTGAACCGCATCGAGCTGAAGGGCATCGACTTCAA
GGAGGACGGCAACATCCTGGGGCACAAGCTGGAGTACAACTACAACAGCCACAACGTCTATATCATGGCC
GACAAGCAGAAGAACGGCATCAAGGTGAACTTCAAGATCCGCCACAACATCGAGGACGGCAGCGTGCAGC
TCGCCGACCACTACCAGCAGAACACCCCCATCGGCGACGGCCCCGTGCTGCTGCCCGACAACCACTACCT
GAGCACCCAGTCCGCCCTGAGCAAAGACCCCAACGAGAAGCGCGATCACATGGTCCTGCTGGAGTTCGTG
ACCGCCGCCGGGATCACTCTCGGCATGGACGAGCTGTACAAGTAAAGCGGCCGCATCGATAATCAACCTC
TGGATTACAAAATTTGTGAAAGATTGACTGGTATTCTTAACTATGTTGCTCCTTTTACGCTATGTGGATA
CGCTGCTTTAATGCCTTTGTATCATGCTATTGCTTCCCGTATGGCTTTCATTTTCTCCTCCTTGTATAAA
TCCTGGTTGCTGTCTCTTTATGAGGAGTTGTGGCCCGTTGTCAGGCAACGTGGCGTGGTGTGCACTGTGT
TTGCTGACGCAACCCCCACTGGTTGGGGCATTGCCACCACCTGTCAGCTCCTTTCCGGGACTTTCGCTTT
CCCCCTCCCTATTGCCACGGCGGAACTCATCGCCGCCTGCCTTGCCCGCTGCTGGACAGGGGCTCGGCTG
TTGGGCACTGACAATTCCGTGGTGTTGTCGGGGAAGCTGACGTCCTTTCCATGGCTGCTCGCCTGTGTTG
CCACCTGGATTCTGCGCGGGACGTCCTTCTGCTACGTCCCTTCGGCCCTCAATCCAGCGGACCTTCCTTC
CCGCGGCCTGCTGCCGGCTCTGCGGCCTCTTCCGCGTCT
Features (pLannotate 1.2.2; 14 found; start..end, strand, type, name):
     72..201     +  polyA_signal   SV40 poly(A) signal: SV40 polyadenylation signal
    277..409     +  repeat_region  AAV2 ITR (fragment): inverted terminal repeat of adeno-associated virus serotype 2 inverted
    404..473     +  CDS            lacZα (fragment): LacZα fragment of β-galactosidase; lacZ fragment
    484..789     +  CDS            M13 gene IV (fragment) (sequence partly withheld): pIV; IV; phage assembly
    777..1205    +  rep_origin     f1 ori (sequence partly withheld): f1 bacteriophage origin of replication; arrow indicates direction of (+) strand synthesis
   1295..1698    +  CDS            M13 gene II (fragment) (sequence partly withheld): pII; II; replication
   1706..1805    -  misc_feature   bom (fragment): basis of mobility region from pBR322
   1907..1942    -  CDS            rop (fragment): Rop protein, which maintains plasmids at low copy number; rop
   2037..2141    +  promoter       AmpR promoter: bla
   2142..3002    +  CDS            AmpR: β-lactamase; bla; confers resistance to ampicillin, carbenicillin, and related antibiotics
   3173..3761    +  rep_origin     ori: high-copy-number ColE1/pMB1/pBR322/pUC origin of replication
   3921..3978    -  repeat_region  AAV2 ITR (fragment): inverted terminal repeat of adeno-associated virus serotype 2 inverted
   6590..7309    +  CDS            EGFP: the original enhanced GFP (Yang et al., 1996) mammalian codon-optimized
   7325..50      +  misc_feature   WPRE (across the origin): woodchuck hepatitis virus posttranscriptional regulatory element
