[The description below was written by a language model from this plasmid's Addgene catalogue record and pLannotate feature annotations shown in this document.]
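Description:
pAAV mGAD65(delE1) GFP WPRE SV40pA is an adeno-associated virus transfer plasmid built on a pAAV backbone and used to produce recombinant AAV that expresses GFP selectively in GABAergic interneurons. It is propagated in bacteria under ampicillin selection (AmpR with its bla promoter) from a ColE1/pUC-type origin. The catalogue lists it as low copy and as grown in a recombination-deficient strain, a common choice for preserving ITRs. The backbone also carries an f1/M13 phage origin region flanked by fragments of M13 genes II and IV, plus remnants of lacZα, bom and rop that are not functionally relevant.

The packaged cassette lies between two AAV2 inverted terminal repeats, which provide the signals for genome replication and encapsidation when rep, cap and helper functions are supplied in trans. Both ITRs are annotated only as fragments, in keeping with the depositor's note that one contains ambiguous bases because ITRs are hard to sequence. Within the cassette, a 2,542 bp mouse GAD65 promoter variant designated delE1 drives EGFP. The promoter is not annotated in the feature table, but it presumably occupies the unannotated stretch between the upstream ITR and the EGFP coding sequence. Downstream, a WPRE enhances transcript stability and expression, and an SV40 polyadenylation signal terminates the message.

The sequenced plasmid differs from the depositor's reference by an inverted M13 origin and an 8 bp deletion in a GT repeat within the promoter; the depositor reports that the plasmid is still functional. The associated publication used the promoter with the AAV-PHP.B capsid for whole-brain labelling of GABAergic neurons.
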