Addgene plasmid #177316: pAAV mGAD65(delE1) GFP WPRE SV40pA
Purpose: To produce the AAV vector that expresses GFP under the control of the mGAD65 promoter. The mGAD65 promoter has highly specificity to GABAergic interneurons.
Depositing lab: Hirokazu Hirai. Depositing organization: Gunma University. Publication: GABAergic neuron-specific whole-brain transduction by AAV-PHP.B incorporated with a new GAD65 promoter. Hoshino C, Konno A, Hosoi N, Kaneko R, Mukai R, Nakai J, Hirai H. Mol Brain. 2021 Feb 15;14(1):33. doi: 10.1186/s13041-021-00746-1. PubMed 33588899.
Backbone
  Vector backbone: pAAV
  Vector type: AAV
Growth in bacteria
  Bacterial resistance: Ampicillin, 100 μg/mL
  Growth temperature: 37°C
  Growth strain: NEB Stable
  Copy number: Low Copy
Gene/Insert
  Gene/Insert name: mGAD65(delE1) promoter, GABAergic interneurons specific promoter
  Species: M. musculus (mouse)
  Insert size (bp): 2542
Terms and licenses: Academic/Nonprofit Terms; Industry Terms: Not Available to Industry
Depositor comments: Please note in Addgene's NGS result the M13 ori is inverted and there are few ambiguous bases in one of the ITRs. ITRs can be difficult to sequence. Additionally an 8bp deletion of a GT repeat was identified in the mGAD65(delE1) promoter compared to the depositor's reference sequence. The depositor confirmed that the plasmid is still functional.
How to cite: pAAV mGAD65(delE1) GFP WPRE SV40pA was a gift from Hirokazu Hirai (Addgene plasmid # 177316 ; http://n2t.net/addgene:177316 ; RRID:Addgene_177316)
